Addgene plasmid #161454: pDONR221-SLC4A3_STOP
Purpose: Gateway entry clone with codon-optimized ORF sequence for subcloning into custom expression vectors. Contains a STOP codon at the end of the codon-optimized ORF sequence.
Depositing lab: RESOLUTE Consortium & Giulio Superti-Furga. Depositing organization: CeMM Research Center for Molecular Medicine. Publication: The RESOLUTE consortium: unlocking SLC transporters for drug discovery. Superti-Furga G, Lackner D, Wiedmer T, Ingles-Prieto A, Barbosa B, Girardi E, Goldmann U, Gurtl B, Klavins K, Klimek C, Lindinger S, Lineiro-Retes E, Muller AC, Onstein S, Redinger G, Reil D, Sedlyarov V, Wolf G, Crawford M, Everley R, ... Steppan CM. Nat Rev Drug Discov. 2020 Jul;19(7):429-430. doi: 10.1038/d41573-020-00056-6. PubMed 32265506.
Backbone
  Vector backbone: pDONR221
  Backbone manufacturer: ThermoFisher Scientific
  Backbone size w/o insert (bp): 2550
  Vector type: Mammalian Expression
Growth in bacteria
  Bacterial resistance: Kanamycin, 50 μg/mL
  Growth temperature: 37°C
  Growth strain: NEB Stable
  Copy number: High Copy
Gene/Insert
  Gene/Insert name: SLC4A3 (alt name: AE3, SLC2C)
  Species: H. sapiens (human)
  Insert size (bp): 3699
  Entrez Gene: SLC4A3 (a.k.a. AE3, SLC2C)
  Cloning method: Gateway Cloning
  Sequencing primers: 5′ M13-fwd; 3′ M13-rev
Terms and licenses: Academic/Nonprofit Terms; Industry Terms
Depositor comments: This plasmid contains a STOP codon at the end of the codon-optimized ORF. For the version of this plasmid that does not contain a STOP codon, please see Addgene plasmid 132288 For more information on the full Resolute plasmid collection, please see www.addgene.org/depositor-collections/re-solute/. Please provide your feedback on this plasmid to the RESOLUTE consortium by filling out their RESOLUTE repository feedback form: https://forms.office.com/Pages/ResponsePage.aspx?id=0e05yklzmkS7rjFGQL4N7z4feCLQvEJAmVcOCM_u885UN1JJRko0Ukg4TVQwNTZLOUxPQVJWT1NHUCQlQCN0PWcu
How to cite: pDONR221-SLC4A3_STOP was a gift from RESOLUTE Consortium & Giulio Superti-Furga (Addgene plasmid # 161454 ; http://n2t.net/addgene:161454 ; RRID:Addgene_161454)
