[The description below was written by a language model from this plasmid's Addgene catalogue record and pLannotate feature annotations shown in this document.]
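Description:
pDONR221-SLC4A3_STOP is a Gateway entry clone built on the pDONR221 backbone, carrying a codon-optimized open reading frame for human SLC4A3 (also called AE3 or SLC2C), a plasma membrane anion exchanger that mediates Cl⁻/HCO₃⁻ exchange, including part of that activity in cardiac myocytes. The full sequenced plasmid is about 6.2 kb, with the roughly 3.7 kb ORF sitting directly between attL1 and attL2 recombination sites. It is maintained in E. coli at high copy through a ColE1/pUC-type origin and selected with kanamycin via the aph(3')-Ia resistance gene.

Although the catalogue lists the vector type as mammalian expression, the feature table shows no eukaryotic promoter or polyadenylation signal driving the insert, so the plasmid acts as a shuttle rather than an expression construct in its own right. The attL sites allow an LR Clonase reaction to transfer the ORF, in a defined orientation and reading frame, into any attR-containing destination vector that supplies the promoter, tags and selection markers wanted by the user. Because this version retains a stop codon at the end of the ORF, it suits untagged or N-terminally tagged expression and is not compatible with C-terminal fusions; a companion clone without the stop codon exists for that purpose. Other annotated elements are standard backbone features: rrnB T1 and T2 terminators upstream of the cassette that shield it from read-through transcription, a T7 promoter beyond attL2 pointing back towards the insert, and small lacI and lacZα remnants with no evident functional role. The clone belongs to a consortium collection of solute carrier ORFs assembled to support transporter research and drug discovery.
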