Features (pLannotate 1.2.2; 10 found; start..end, strand, type, name):
      1..100     +  protein_bind   attL1: mutant version of attL; recombination site for the Gateway® LR reaction LR Clonase™
    106..3801    +  CDS            SLC4A3: B3A3_HUMAN - Also known as AE3. Experimental evidence at protein level: Swiss-Prot protein existence level 1. Plasma membrane anion exchange protein of wide distribution. Mediates at least a part of the Cl(-)/HCO3(-) exchange in cardiac myocytes. Both BAE3 and CAE3 forms transport Cl(-). From Homo sapiens (Human).
   3806..3905    -  protein_bind   attL2: mutant version of attL; recombination site for the Gateway® LR reaction LR Clonase™
   3923..3941    -  promoter       T7 promoter: promoter for bacteriophage T7 RNA polymerase
   4075..4884    +  CDS            KanR: aminoglycoside phosphotransferase; aph(3')-Ia; confers resistance to kanamycin in bacteria or G418 (Geneticin®) in eukaryotes
   5031..5619    +  rep_origin     ori: high-copy-number ColE1/pMB1/pBR322/pUC origin of replication
   5791..5883    +  CDS            lacI (fragment): lac repressor; lacI; The lac repressor binds to the lac operator to inhibit transcription in E. coli. This inhibition can be relieved by adding lactose or isopropyl-β-D-thiogalactopyranoside (IPTG).
   5938..5965    -  terminator     rrnB T2 terminator: transcription terminator T2 from the E. coli rrnB gene
   6097..6140    +  terminator     rrnB T1 terminator: Escherichia coli rrnB; transcription terminator T1 from the E. coli rrnB gene
   6187..6223    -  CDS            lacZα (fragment): LacZα fragment of β-galactosidase; lacZ fragment
>Addgene plasmid #161454 | pDONR221-SLC4A3_STOP | addgene full sequence | sequence record 381364 | Addgene NGS Result
CAAATAATGATTTTATTTTGACTGATAGTGACCTGTTCGTTGCAACACATTGATGAGCAATGCTTTTTTA
TAATGCCAACTTTGTACAAAAAAGCAGGCTCCACCATGGCCAACGGCGTGATCCCACCTCCAGGAGGAGC
AAGCCCACTGCCTCAGGTGCGGGTGCCCCTGGAGGAGCCCCCTCTGTCCCCTGACGTGGAGGAGGAGGAC
GATGACCTGGGCAAGACCCTGGCCGTGTCTAGATTTGGCGATCTGATCAGCAAGCCACCAGCATGGGACC
CAGAGAAGCCTTCTCGGAGCTATTCCGAGAGAGATTTCGAGTTTCACAGGCACACAAGCCACCACACCCA
CCACCCACTGTCCGCCAGGCTGCCTCCACCCCACAAGCTGCGGAGACTGCCTCCAACATCCGCCAGGCAC
ACCAGGCGCAAGCGCAAGAAGGAGAAGACATCCGCCCCACCTTCTGAGGGAACCCCACCAATCCAGGAGG
AGGGAGGAGCAGGCGTGGACGAGGAAGAAGAGGAAGAAGAAGAGGAGGAGGGAGAGAGCGAGGCAGAGCC
TGTGGAGCCTCCACACTCCGGAACCCCACAGAAGGCCAAGTTCTCTATCGGCAGCGACGAGGATGACAGC
CCAGGACTGCCAGGAAGGGCAGCAGTGACAAAGCCACTGCCCTCTGTGGGCCCACACACCGATAAGAGCC
CCCAGCACAGCTCCTCTAGCCCTAGCCCAAGGGCAAGGGCATCCAGGCTGGCAGGCGAGAAGTCTAGACC
TTGGTCTCCAAGCGCCTCCTACGACCTGAGAGAGAGGCTGTGCCCAGGAAGCGCCCTGGGAAACCCAGGA
GGCCCTGAGCAGCAGGTGCCTACAGATGAGGCAGAGGCACAGATGCTGGGATCCGCCGACCTGGATGACA
TGAAGTCTCACAGGCTGGAGGATAATCCAGGCGTGCGGAGACACCTGGTGAAGAAGCCAAGCAGGACCCA
GGGAGGAAGGGGATCTCCAAGCGGACTGGCACCAATCCTGAGGCGGAAGAAGAAGAAGAAGAAGCTGGAC
CGGAGACCCCACGAGGTGTTCGTGGAGCTGAACGAGCTGATGCTGGATCGCTCTCAGGAGCCTCACTGGC
GGGAGACAGCCAGATGGATCAAGTTTGAGGAGGACGTGGAGGAGGAGACCGAGAGGTGGGGCAAGCCTCA
CGTGGCCTCCCTGTCTTTCCGCAGCCTGCTGGAGCTGAGGAGGACCATCGCACACGGAGCCGCCCTGCTG
GATCTGGAGCAGACCACACTGCCAGGCATCGCCCACCTGGTGGTGGAGACAATGATCGTGTCTGATCAGA
TCAGGCCTGAGGACAGGGCAAGCGTGCTGAGGACCCTGCTGCTGAAGCACAGCCACCCAAACGATGACAA
GGACTCCGGCTTCTTTCCACGCAATCCCTCCTCTAGCTCCATGAACTCCGTGCTGGGCAATCACCACCCC
ACACCTTCTCACGGACCTGATGGAGCAGTGCCAACCATGGCAGATGACCTGGGAGAGCCAGCACCACTGT
GGCCTCACGATCCAGACGCAAAGGAGAAGCCACTGCACATGCCTGGAGGCGACGGACACAGGGGCAAGTC
CCTGAAGCTGCTGGAGAAGATCCCCGAGGATGCAGAGGCAACAGTGGTGCTGGTGGGATGCGTGCCCTTT
CTGGAGCAGCCTGCAGCAGCCTTCGTGCGGCTGAATGAGGCCGTGCTGCTGGAGAGCGTGCTGGAGGTGC
CTGTGCCAGTGAGATTCCTGTTTGTGATGCTGGGCCCTTCCCACACCTCTACAGACTATCACGAGCTGGG
CCGGTCTATCGCCACCCTGATGAGCGATAAGCTGTTTCACGAGGCCGCCTACCAGGCCGATGACAGACAG
GATCTGCTGAGCGCCATCTCCGAGTTCCTGGACGGCTCCATCGTGATCCCACCTTCTGAGGTGGAGGGAA
GGGACCTGCTGAGATCCGTGGCAGCCTTTCAGAGGGAGCTGCTGCGCAAGCGGAGAGAGAGGGAGCAGAC
AAAGGTGGAGATGACCACAAGGGGAGGATATACCGCACCAGGCAAGGAGCTGAGCCTGGAGCTGGGAGGA
TCCGAGGCCACACCAGAGGATGACCCACTGCTGAGGACCGGATCCGTGTTCGGAGGACTGGTGAGAGATG
TGAGGCGCCGGTACCCCCACTATCCTTCTGATCTGAGGGACGCACTGCACAGCCAGTGCGTGGCCGCCGT
GCTGTTCATCTACTTTGCCGCCCTGAGCCCCGCCATCACATTTGGCGGACTGCTGGGAGAGAAGACCGAG
GGACTGATGGGCGTGTCTGAGCTGATCGTGAGCACCGCCGTGCTGGGCGTGCTGTTCTCCCTGCTGGGAG
CACAGCCACTGCTGGTGGTGGGCTTCTCTGGACCTCTGCTGGTGTTTGAGGAGGCCTTCTTTAAGTTCTG
TAGGGCCCAGGACCTGGAGTATCTGACAGGACGCGTGTGGGTGGGACTGTGGCTGGTGGTGTTCGTGCTG
GCCCTGGTGGCAGCAGAGGGATCCTTTCTGGTGCGGTACATCTCTCCATTCACCCAGGAGATCTTCGCCT
TTCTGATCAGCCTGATCTTCATCTATGAGACCTTCTACAAGCTGTATAAGGTGTTTACCGAGCACCCACT
GCTGCCCTTCTACCCACCCGAGGGCGCCCTGGAGGGAAGCCTGGACGCAGGCCTGGAGCCTAACGGATCC
GCCCTGCCTCCAACCGAGGGACCCCCTTCTCCTAGAAACCAGCCAAATACAGCCCTGCTGTCCCTGATCC
TGATGCTGGGCACCTTCTTTATCGCCTTCTTTCTGCGCAAGTTCCGGAATTCTAGATTTCTGGGCGGCAA
GGCCAGAAGGATCATCGGCGACTTTGGCATCCCCATCAGCATCCTGGTCATGGTGCTGGTGGATTACTCC
ATCACCGACACATATACCCAGAAGCTGACAGTGCCAACCGGCCTGTCTGTGACCAGCCCCGATAAGCGGT
CCTGGTTTATCCCACCCCTGGGCTCTGCCAGACCTTTCCCTCCATGGATGATGGTGGCAGCAGCAGTGCC
AGCCCTGCTGGTGCTGATCCTGATCTTCATGGAGACACAGATCACCGCCCTGATCGTGTCTCAGAAGGCA
CGCCGGCTGCTGAAGGGAAGCGGCTTTCACCTGGACCTGCTGCTGATCGGAAGCCTGGGAGGACTGTGCG
GACTGTTCGGACTGCCATGGCTGACAGCAGCAACCGTGCGGTCCGTGACACACGTGAATGCCCTGACAGT
GATGAGAACCGCCATCGCCCCCGGCGATAAGCCTCAGATCCAGGAGGTGAGGGAGCAGAGGGTGACCGGC
GTGCTGATCGCATCCCTGGTGGGACTGTCTATCGTGATGGGCGCCGTGCTGAGAAGGATCCCACTGGCCG
TGCTGTTCGGCATCTTTCTGTATATGGGCGTGACAAGCCTGTCCGGCATCCAGCTGTCCCAGAGGCTGCT
GCTGATCCTGATGCCCGCCAAGCACCACCCTGAGCAGCCATACGTGACAAAGGTGAAGACCTGGCGCATG
CACCTGTTCACCTGCATCCAGCTGGGCTGTATCGCCCTGCTGTGGGTGGTGAAGAGCACAGCCGCCTCCC
TGGCCTTCCCCTTTCTGCTGCTGCTGACCGTGCCTCTGAGACACTGTCTGCTGCCACGGCTGTTTCAGGA
CAGAGAGCTGCAGGCCCTGGATAGCGAGGACGCAGAGCCAAACTTCGATGAGGACGGCCAGGATGAGTAC
AATGAGCTGCACATGCCCGTGTAAGACCCAGCTTTCTTGTACAAAGTTGGCATTATAAGAAAGCATTGCT
TATCAATTTGTTGCAACGAACAGGTCACTATCAGTCAAAATAAAATCATTATTTGCCATCCAGCTGATAT
CCCCTATAGTGAGTCGTATTACATGGTCATAGCTGTTTCCTGGCAGCTCTGGCCCGTGTCTCAAAATCTC
TGATGTTACATTGCACAAGATAAAAATATATCATCATGAACAATAAAACTGTCTGCTTACATAAACAGTA
ATACAAGGGGTGTTATGAGCCATATTCAACGGGAAACGTCGAGGCCGCGATTAAATTCCAACATGGATGC
TGATTTATATGGGTATAAATGGGCTCGCGATAATGTCGGGCAATCAGGTGCGACAATCTATCGCTTGTAT
GGGAAGCCCGATGCGCCAGAGTTGTTTCTGAAACATGGCAAAGGTAGCGTTGCCAATGATGTTACAGATG
AGATGGTCAGACTAAACTGGCTGACGGAATTTATGCCTCTTCCGACCATCAAGCATTTTATCCGTACTCC
TGATGATGCATGGTTACTCACCACTGCGATCCCCGGAAAAACAGCATTCCAGGTATTAGAAGAATATCCT
GATTCAGGTGAAAATATTGTTGATGCGCTGGCAGTGTTCCTGCGCCGGTTGCATTCGATTCCTGTTTGTA
ATTGTCCTTTTAACAGCGATCGCGTATTTCGTCTCGCTCAGGCGCAATCACGAATGAATAACGGTTTGGT
TGATGCGAGTGATTTTGATGACGAGCGTAATGGCTGGCCTGTTGAACAAGTCTGGAAAGAAATGCATAAA
CTTTTGCCATTCTCACCGGATTCAGTCGTCACTCATGGTGATTTCTCACTTGATAACCTTATTTTTGACG
AGGGGAAATTAATAGGTTGTATTGATGTTGGACGAGTCGGAATCGCAGACCGATACCAGGATCTTGCCAT
CCTATGGAACTGCCTCGGTGAGTTTTCTCCTTCATTACAGAAACGGCTTTTTCAAAAATATGGTATTGAT
AATCCTGATATGAATAAATTGCAGTTTCATTTGATGCTCGATGAGTTTTTCTAATCAGAATTGGTTAATT
GGTTGTAACACTGGCAGAGCATTACGCTGACTTGACGGGACGGCGCAAGCTCATGACCAAAATCCCTTAA
CGTGAGTTACGCGTCGTTCCACTGAGCGTCAGACCCCGTAGAAAAGATCAAAGGATCTTCTTGAGATCCT
TTTTTTCTGCGCGTAATCTGCTGCTTGCAAACAAAAAAACCACCGCTACCAGCGGTGGTTTGTTTGCCGG
ATCAAGAGCTACCAACTCTTTTTCCGAAGGTAACTGGCTTCAGCAGAGCGCAGATACCAAATACTGTTCT
TCTAGTGTAGCCGTAGTTAGGCCACCACTTCAAGAACTCTGTAGCACCGCCTACATACCTCGCTCTGCTA
ATCCTGTTACCAGTGGCTGCTGCCAGTGGCGATAAGTCGTGTCTTACCGGGTTGGACTCAAGACGATAGT
TACCGGATAAGGCGCAGCGGTCGGGCTGAACGGGGGGTTCGTGCACACAGCCCAGCTTGGAGCGAACGAC
CTACACCGAACTGAGATACCTACAGCGTGAGCTATGAGAAAGCGCCACGCTTCCCGAAGGGAGAAAGGCG
GACAGGTATCCGGTAAGCGGCAGGGTCGGAACAGGAGAGCGCACGAGGGAGCTTCCAGGGGGAAACGCCT
GGTATCTTTATAGTCCTGTCGGGTTTCGCCACCTCTGACTTGAGCGTCGATTTTTGTGATGCTCGTCAGG
GGGGCGGAGCCTATGGAAAAACGCCAGCAACGCGGCCTTTTTACGGTTCCTGGCCTTTTGCTCACATGTT
CTTTCCTGCGTTATCCCCTGATTCTGTGGATAACCGTATTACCGCCTTTGAGTGAGCTGATACCGCTCGC
CGCAGCCGAACGACCGAGCGCAGCGAGTCAGTGAGCGAGGAAGCGGAAGAGCGCCCAATACGCAAACCGC
CTCTCCCCGCGCGTTGGCCGATTCATTAATGCAGCTGGCACGACAGGTTTCCCGACTGGAAAGCGGGCAG
TGAGCGCAACGCAATTAATACGCGTACCGCTAGCCAGGAAGAGTTTGTAGAAACGCAAAAAGGCCATCCG
TCAGGATGGCCTTCTGCTTAGTTTGATGCCTGGCAGTTTATGGCGGGCGTCCTGCCCGCCACCCTCCGGG
CCGTTGCTTCACAACGTTCAAATCCGCTCCCGGCGGATTTGTCCTACTCAGGAGAGCGTTCACCGACAAA
CAACAGATAAAACGAAAGGCCCAGTCTTCCGACTGAGCCTTTCGTTTTATTTGATGCCTGGCAGTTCCCT
ACTCTCGCGTTAACGCTAGCATGGATGTTTTCCCAGTCACGACGTTGTAAAACGACGGCCAGTCTTAAGC
TCGGGCCC
