>Addgene plasmid #161454 | pDONR221-SLC4A3_STOP | depositor partial sequence | sequence record 312843 | Codon-optimized ORF of SLC4A3
ATGGCCAACGGCGTGATCCCACCTCCAGGAGGAGCAAGCCCACTGCCTCAGGTGCGGGTGCCCCTGGAGG
AGCCCCCTCTGTCCCCTGACGTGGAGGAGGAGGACGATGACCTGGGCAAGACCCTGGCCGTGTCTAGATT
TGGCGATCTGATCAGCAAGCCACCAGCATGGGACCCAGAGAAGCCTTCTCGGAGCTATTCCGAGAGAGAT
TTCGAGTTTCACAGGCACACAAGCCACCACACCCACCACCCACTGTCCGCCAGGCTGCCTCCACCCCACA
AGCTGCGGAGACTGCCTCCAACATCCGCCAGGCACACCAGGCGCAAGCGCAAGAAGGAGAAGACATCCGC
CCCACCTTCTGAGGGAACCCCACCAATCCAGGAGGAGGGAGGAGCAGGCGTGGACGAGGAAGAAGAGGAA
GAAGAAGAGGAGGAGGGAGAGAGCGAGGCAGAGCCTGTGGAGCCTCCACACTCCGGAACCCCACAGAAGG
CCAAGTTCTCTATCGGCAGCGACGAGGATGACAGCCCAGGACTGCCAGGAAGGGCAGCAGTGACAAAGCC
ACTGCCCTCTGTGGGCCCACACACCGATAAGAGCCCCCAGCACAGCTCCTCTAGCCCTAGCCCAAGGGCA
AGGGCATCCAGGCTGGCAGGCGAGAAGTCTAGACCTTGGTCTCCAAGCGCCTCCTACGACCTGAGAGAGA
GGCTGTGCCCAGGAAGCGCCCTGGGAAACCCAGGAGGCCCTGAGCAGCAGGTGCCTACAGATGAGGCAGA
GGCACAGATGCTGGGATCCGCCGACCTGGATGACATGAAGTCTCACAGGCTGGAGGATAATCCAGGCGTG
CGGAGACACCTGGTGAAGAAGCCAAGCAGGACCCAGGGAGGAAGGGGATCTCCAAGCGGACTGGCACCAA
TCCTGAGGCGGAAGAAGAAGAAGAAGAAGCTGGACCGGAGACCCCACGAGGTGTTCGTGGAGCTGAACGA
GCTGATGCTGGATCGCTCTCAGGAGCCTCACTGGCGGGAGACAGCCAGATGGATCAAGTTTGAGGAGGAC
GTGGAGGAGGAGACCGAGAGGTGGGGCAAGCCTCACGTGGCCTCCCTGTCTTTCCGCAGCCTGCTGGAGC
TGAGGAGGACCATCGCACACGGAGCCGCCCTGCTGGATCTGGAGCAGACCACACTGCCAGGCATCGCCCA
CCTGGTGGTGGAGACAATGATCGTGTCTGATCAGATCAGGCCTGAGGACAGGGCAAGCGTGCTGAGGACC
CTGCTGCTGAAGCACAGCCACCCAAACGATGACAAGGACTCCGGCTTCTTTCCACGCAATCCCTCCTCTA
GCTCCATGAACTCCGTGCTGGGCAATCACCACCCCACACCTTCTCACGGACCTGATGGAGCAGTGCCAAC
CATGGCAGATGACCTGGGAGAGCCAGCACCACTGTGGCCTCACGATCCAGACGCAAAGGAGAAGCCACTG
CACATGCCTGGAGGCGACGGACACAGGGGCAAGTCCCTGAAGCTGCTGGAGAAGATCCCCGAGGATGCAG
AGGCAACAGTGGTGCTGGTGGGATGCGTGCCCTTTCTGGAGCAGCCTGCAGCAGCCTTCGTGCGGCTGAA
TGAGGCCGTGCTGCTGGAGAGCGTGCTGGAGGTGCCTGTGCCAGTGAGATTCCTGTTTGTGATGCTGGGC
CCTTCCCACACCTCTACAGACTATCACGAGCTGGGCCGGTCTATCGCCACCCTGATGAGCGATAAGCTGT
TTCACGAGGCCGCCTACCAGGCCGATGACAGACAGGATCTGCTGAGCGCCATCTCCGAGTTCCTGGACGG
CTCCATCGTGATCCCACCTTCTGAGGTGGAGGGAAGGGACCTGCTGAGATCCGTGGCAGCCTTTCAGAGG
GAGCTGCTGCGCAAGCGGAGAGAGAGGGAGCAGACAAAGGTGGAGATGACCACAAGGGGAGGATATACCG
CACCAGGCAAGGAGCTGAGCCTGGAGCTGGGAGGATCCGAGGCCACACCAGAGGATGACCCACTGCTGAG
GACCGGATCCGTGTTCGGAGGACTGGTGAGAGATGTGAGGCGCCGGTACCCCCACTATCCTTCTGATCTG
AGGGACGCACTGCACAGCCAGTGCGTGGCCGCCGTGCTGTTCATCTACTTTGCCGCCCTGAGCCCCGCCA
TCACATTTGGCGGACTGCTGGGAGAGAAGACCGAGGGACTGATGGGCGTGTCTGAGCTGATCGTGAGCAC
CGCCGTGCTGGGCGTGCTGTTCTCCCTGCTGGGAGCACAGCCACTGCTGGTGGTGGGCTTCTCTGGACCT
CTGCTGGTGTTTGAGGAGGCCTTCTTTAAGTTCTGTAGGGCCCAGGACCTGGAGTATCTGACAGGACGCG
TGTGGGTGGGACTGTGGCTGGTGGTGTTCGTGCTGGCCCTGGTGGCAGCAGAGGGATCCTTTCTGGTGCG
GTACATCTCTCCATTCACCCAGGAGATCTTCGCCTTTCTGATCAGCCTGATCTTCATCTATGAGACCTTC
TACAAGCTGTATAAGGTGTTTACCGAGCACCCACTGCTGCCCTTCTACCCACCCGAGGGCGCCCTGGAGG
GAAGCCTGGACGCAGGCCTGGAGCCTAACGGATCCGCCCTGCCTCCAACCGAGGGACCCCCTTCTCCTAG
AAACCAGCCAAATACAGCCCTGCTGTCCCTGATCCTGATGCTGGGCACCTTCTTTATCGCCTTCTTTCTG
CGCAAGTTCCGGAATTCTAGATTTCTGGGCGGCAAGGCCAGAAGGATCATCGGCGACTTTGGCATCCCCA
TCAGCATCCTGGTCATGGTGCTGGTGGATTACTCCATCACCGACACATATACCCAGAAGCTGACAGTGCC
AACCGGCCTGTCTGTGACCAGCCCCGATAAGCGGTCCTGGTTTATCCCACCCCTGGGCTCTGCCAGACCT
TTCCCTCCATGGATGATGGTGGCAGCAGCAGTGCCAGCCCTGCTGGTGCTGATCCTGATCTTCATGGAGA
CACAGATCACCGCCCTGATCGTGTCTCAGAAGGCACGCCGGCTGCTGAAGGGAAGCGGCTTTCACCTGGA
CCTGCTGCTGATCGGAAGCCTGGGAGGACTGTGCGGACTGTTCGGACTGCCATGGCTGACAGCAGCAACC
GTGCGGTCCGTGACACACGTGAATGCCCTGACAGTGATGAGAACCGCCATCGCCCCCGGCGATAAGCCTC
AGATCCAGGAGGTGAGGGAGCAGAGGGTGACCGGCGTGCTGATCGCATCCCTGGTGGGACTGTCTATCGT
GATGGGCGCCGTGCTGAGAAGGATCCCACTGGCCGTGCTGTTCGGCATCTTTCTGTATATGGGCGTGACA
AGCCTGTCCGGCATCCAGCTGTCCCAGAGGCTGCTGCTGATCCTGATGCCCGCCAAGCACCACCCTGAGC
AGCCATACGTGACAAAGGTGAAGACCTGGCGCATGCACCTGTTCACCTGCATCCAGCTGGGCTGTATCGC
CCTGCTGTGGGTGGTGAAGAGCACAGCCGCCTCCCTGGCCTTCCCCTTTCTGCTGCTGCTGACCGTGCCT
CTGAGACACTGTCTGCTGCCACGGCTGTTTCAGGACAGAGAGCTGCAGGCCCTGGATAGCGAGGACGCAG
AGCCAAACTTCGATGAGGACGGCCAGGATGAGTACAATGAGCTGCACATGCCCGTGTAA
